>Addgene plasmid #75732 | RPS6KA2 gRNA (BRDN0001147334) | addgene full sequence | sequence record 184458 | Addgene Assembled Sequence
CCCGGGTGCAAAGATGGATAAAGTTTTAAACAGAGAGGAATCTTTGCAGCTAATGGACCTTCTAGGTCTT
GAAAGGAGTGGGAATTGGCTCCGGTGCCCGTCAGTGGGCAGAGCGCACATCGCCCACAGTCCCCGAGAAG
TTGGGGGGAGGGGTCGGCAATTGATCCGGTGCCTAGAGAAGGTGGCGCGGGGTAAACTGGGAAAGTGATG
TCGTGTACTGGCTCCGCCTTTTTCCCGAGGGTGGGGGAGAACCGTATATAAGTGCAGTAGTCGCCGTGAA
CGTTCTTTTTCGCAACGGGTTTGCCGCCAGAACACAGGTAAGTGCCGTGTGTGGTTCCCGCGGGCCTGGC
CTCTTTACGGGTTATGGCCCTTGCGTGCCTTGAATTACTTCCACCTGGCTGCAGTACGTGATTCTTGATC
CCGAGCTTCGGGTTGGAAGTGGGTGGGAGAGTTCGAGGCCTTGCGCTTAAGGAGCCCCTTCGCCTCGTGC
TTGAGTTGAGGCCTGGCCTGGGCGCTGGGGCCGCCGCGTGCGAATCTGGTGGCACCTTCGCGCCTGTCTC
GCTGCTTTCGATAAGTCTCTAGCCATTTAAAATTTTTGATGACCTGCTGCGACGCTTTTTTTCTGGCAAG
ATAGTCTTGTAAATGCGGGCCAAGATCTGCACACTGGTATTTCGGTTTTTGGGGCCGCGGGCGGCGACGG
GGCCCGTGCGTCCCAGCGCACATGTTCGGCGAGGCGGGGCCTGCGAGCGCGGCCACCGAGAATCGGACGG
GGGTAGTCTCAAGCTGGCCGGCCTGCTCTGGTGCCTGGCCTCGCGCCGCCGTGTATCGCCCCGCCCTGGG
CGGCAAGGCTGGCCCGGTCGGCACCAGTTGCGTGAGCGGAAAGATGGCCGCTTCCCGGCCCTGCTGCAGG
GAGCTCAAAATGGAGGACGCGGCGCTCGGGAGAGCGGGCGGGTGAGTCACCCACACAAAGGAAAAGGGCC
TTTCCGTCCTCAGCCGTCGCTTCATGTGACTCCACGGAGTACCGGGCGCCGTCCAGGCACCTCGATTAGT
TCTCGAGCTTTTGGAGTACGTCGTCTTTAGGTTGGGGGGAGGGGTTTTATGCGATGGAGTTTCCCCACAC
TGAGTGGGTGGAGACTGAAGTTAGGCCAGCTTGGCACTTGATGTAATTCTCCTTGGAATTTGCCCTTTTT
GAGTTTGGATCTTGGTTCATTCTCAAGCCTCAGACAGTGGTTCAAAGTTTTTTTCTTCCATTTCAGGTGT
CGTGACGTACGGCCACCATGACCGAGTACAAGCCCACGGTGCGCCTCGCCACCCGCGACGACGTCCCCAG
GGCCGTACGCACCCTCGCCGCCGCGTTCGCCGACTACCCCGCCACGCGCCACACCGTCGATCCGGACCGC
CACATCGAGCGGGTCACCGAGCTGCAAGAACTCTTCCTCACGCGCGTCGGGCTCGACATCGGCAAGGTGT
GGGTCGCGGACGACGGCGCCGCCGTGGCGGTCTGGACCACGCCGGAGAGCGTCGAAGCGGGGGCGGTGTT
CGCCGAGATCGGCCCGCGCATGGCCGAGTTGAGCGGTTCCCGGCTGGCCGCGCAGCAACAGATGGAAGGC
CTCCTGGCGCCGCACCGGCCCAAGGAGCCCGCGTGGTTCCTGGCCACCGTCGGAGTCTCGCCCGACCACC
AGGGCAAGGGTCTGGGCAGCGCCGTCGTGCTCCCCGGAGTGGAGGCGGCCGAGCGCGCCGGGGTGCCCGC
CTTCCTGGAGACCTCCGCGCCCCGCAACCTCCCCTTCTACGAGCGGCTCGGCTTCACCGTCACCGCCGAC
GTCGAGGTGCCCGAAGGACCGCGCACCTGGTGCATGACCCGCAAGCCCGGTGCCTGAACGCGTTAAGTCG
ACAATCAACCTCTGGATTACAAAATTTGTGAAAGATTGACTGGTATTCTTAACTATGTTGCTCCTTTTAC
GCTATGTGGATACGCTGCTTTAATGCCTTTGTATCATGCTATTGCTTCCCGTATGGCTTTCATTTTCTCC
TCCTTGTATAAATCCTGGTTGCTGTCTCTTTATGAGGAGTTGTGGCCCGTTGTCAGGCAACGTGGCGTGG
TGTGCACTGTGTTTGCTGACGCAACCCCCACTGGTTGGGGCATTGCCACCACCTGTCAGCTCCTTTCCGG
GACTTTCGCTTTCCCCCTCCCTATTGCCACGGCGGAACTCATCGCCGCCTGCCTTGCCCGCTGCTGGACA
GGGGCTCGGCTGTTGGGCACTGACAATTCCGTGGTGTTGTCGGGGAAATCATCGTCCTTTCCTTGGCTGC
TCGCCTGTGTTGCCACCTGGATTCTGCGCGGGACGTCCTTCTGCTACGTCCCTTCGGCCCTCAATCCAGC
GGACCTTCCTTCCCGCGGCCTGCTGCCGGCTCTGCGGCCTCTTCCGCGTCTTCGCCTTCGCCCTCAGACG
AGTCGGATCTCCCTTTGGGCCGCCTCCCCGCGTCGACTTTAAGACCAATGACTTACAAGGCAGCTGTAGA
TCTTAGCCACTTTTTAAAAGAAAAGGGGGGACTGGAAGGGCTAATTCACTCCCAACGAAGACAAGATCTG
CTTTTTGCTTGTACTGGGTCTCTCTGGTTAGACCAGATCTGAGCCTGGGAGCTCTCTGGCTAACTAGGGA
ACCCACTGCTTAAGCCTCAATAAAGCTTGCCTTGAGTGCTTCAAGTAGTGTGTGCCCGTCTGTTGTGTGA
CTCTGGTAACTAGAGATCCCTCAGACCCTTTTAGTCAGTGTGGAAAATCTCTAGCAGTACGTATAGTAGT
TCATGTCATCTTATTATTCAGTATTTATAACTTGCAAAGAAATGAATATCAGAGAGTGAGAGGAACTTGT
TTATTGCAGCTTATAATGGTTACAAATAAAGCAATAGCATCACAAATTTCACAAATAAAGCATTTTTTTC
ACTGCATTCTAGTTGTGGTTTGTCCAAACTCATCAATGTATCTTATCATGTCTGGCTCTAGCTATCCCGC
CCCTAACTCCGCCCATCCCGCCCCTAACTCCGCCCAGTTCCGCCCATTCTCCGCCCCATGGCTGACTAAT
TTTTTTTATTTATGCAGAGGCCGAGGCCGCCTCGGCCTCTGAGCTATTCCAGAAGTAGTGAGGAGGCTTT
TTTGGAGGCCTAGGGACGTACCCAATTCGCCCTATAGTGAGTCGTATTACGCGCGCTCACTGGCCGTCGT
TTTACAACGTCGTGACTGGGAAAACCCTGGCGTTACCCAACTTAATCGCCTTGCAGCACATCCCCCTTTC
GCCAGCTGGCGTAATAGCGAAGAGGCCCGCACCGATCGCCCTTCCCAACAGTTGCGCAGCCTGAATGGCG
AATGGG
[124 nt withheld, positions 3367-3490]
C
[91 nt withheld, positions 3492-3582]
A
[49 nt withheld, positions 3584-3632]
CCTTTGACGTTGGAGTCCACGTTCTTT
[37 nt withheld, positions 3660-3696]
ACCCTATCTCGGTCTATTCTTTTGATTTATAAGGGATTTTGCCGATTTCGGCCTATTGGTTAAAAAATGA
GCTGATTTAACAAAAATTTAACGCGAATTTTAACAAAATATTAACGCTTACAATTTAGGTGGCACTTTTC
GGGGAAATGTGCGCGGAACCCCTATTTGTTTATTTTTCTAAATACATTCAAATATGTATCCGCTCATGAG
ACAATAACCCTGATAAATGCTTCAATAATATTGAAAAAGGAAGAGTATGAGTATTCAACATTTCCGTGTC
GCCCTTATTCCCTTTTTTGCGGCATTTTGCCTTCCTGTTTTTGCTCACCCAGAAACGCTGGTGAAAGTAA
AAGATGCTGAAGATCAGTTGGGTGCACGAGTGGGTTACATCGAACTGGATCTCAACAGCGGTAAGATCCT
TGAGAGTTTTCGCCCCGAAGAACGTTTTCCAATGATGAGCACTTTTAAAGTTCTGCTATGTGGCGCGGTA
TTATCCCGTATTGACGCCGGGCAAGAGCAACTCGGTCGCCGCATACACTATTCTCAGAATGACTTGGTTG
AGTACTCACCAGTCACAGAAAAGCATCTTACGGATGGCATGACAGTAAGAGAATTATGCAGTGCTGCCAT
AACCATGAGTGATAACACTGCGGCCAACTTACTTCTGACAACGATCGGAGGACCGAAGGAGCTAACCGCT
TTTTTGCACAACATGGGGGATCATGTAACTCGCCTTGATCGTTGGGAACCGGAGCTGAATGAAGCCATAC
CAAACGACGAGCGTGACACCACGATGCCTGTAGCAATGGCAACAACGTTGCGCAAACTATTAACTGGCGA
ACTACTTACTCTAGCTTCCCGGCAACAATTAATAGACTGGATGGAGGCGGATAAAGTTGCAGGACCACTT
CTGCGCTCGGCCCTTCCGGCTGGCTGGTTTATTGCTGATAAATCTGGAGCCGGTGAGCGTGGGTCTCGCG
GTATCATTGCAGCACTGGGGCCAGATGGTAAGCCCTCCCGTATCGTAGTTATCTACACGACGGGGAGTCA
GGCAACTATGGATGAACGAAATAGACAGATCGCTGAGATAGGTGCCTCACTGATTAAGCATTGGTAACTG
TCAGACCAAGTTTACTCATATATACTTTAGATTGATTTAAAACTTCATTTTTAATTTAAAAGGATCTAGG
TGAAGATCCTTTTTGATAATCTCATGACCAAAATCCCTTAACGTGAGTTTTCGTTCCACTGAGCGTCAGA
CCCCGTAGAAAAGATCAAAGGATCTTCTTGAGATCCTTTTTTTCTGCGCGTAATCTGCTGCTTGCAAACA
AAAAAACCACCGCTACCAGCGGTGGTTTGTTTGCCGGATCAAGAGCTACCAACTCTTTTTCCGAAGGTAA
CTGGCTTCAGCAGAGCGCAGATACCAAATACTGTTCTTCTAGTGTAGCCGTAGTTAGGCCACCACTTCAA
GAACTCTGTAGCACCGCCTACATACCTCGCTCTGCTAATCCTGTTACCAGTGGCTGCTGCCAGTGGCGAT
AAGTCGTGTCTTACCGGGTTGGACTCAAGACGATAGTTACCGGATAAGGCGCAGCGGTCGGGCTGAACGG
GGGGTTCGTGCACACAGCCCAGCTTGGAGCGAACGACCTACACCGAACTGAGATACCTACAGCGTGAGCT
ATGAGAAAGCGCCACGCTTCCCGAAGGGAGAAAGGCGGACAGGTATCCGGTAAGCGGCAGGGTCGGAACA
GGAGAGCGCACGAGGGAGCTTCCAGGGGGAAACGCCTGGTATCTTTATAGTCCTGTCGGGTTTCGCCACC
TCTGACTTGAGCGTCGATTTTTGTGATGCTCGTCAGGGGGGCGGAGCCTATGGAAAAACGCCAGCAACGC
GGCCTTTTTACGGTTCCTGGCCTTTTGCTGGCCTTTTGCTCACATGTTCTTTCCTGCGTTATCCCCTGAT
TCTGTGGATAACCGTATTACCGCCTTTGAGTGAGCTGATACCGCTCGCCGCAGCCGAACGACCGAGCGCA
GCGAGTCAGTGAGCGAGGAAGCGGAAGAGCGCCCAATACGCAAACCGCCTCTCCCCGCGCGTTGGCCGAT
TCATTAATGCAGCTGGCACGACAGGTTTCCCGACTGGAAAGCGGGCAGTGAGCGCAACGCAATTAATGTG
AGTTAGCTCACTCATTAGGCACCCCAGGCTTTACACTTTATGCTTCCGGCTCGTATGTTGTGTGGAATTG
TGAGCGGATAACAATTTCACACAGGAAACAGCTATGACCATGATTACGCCAAGCGCGCAATTAACCCTCA
CTAAAGGGAACAAAAGCTGGAGCTGCAAGCTTAATGTAGTCTTATGCAATACTCTTGTAGTCTTGCAACA
TGGTAACGATGAGTTAGCAACATGCCTTACAAGGAGAGAAAAAGCACCGTGCATGCCGATTGGTGGAAGT
AAGGTGGTACGATCGTGCCTTATTAGGAAGGCAACAGACGGGTCTGACATGGATTGGACGAACCACTGAA
TTGCCGCATTGCAGAGATATTGTATTTAAGTGCCTAGCTCGATACATAAACGGGTCTCTCTGGTTAGACC
AGATCTGAGCCTGGGAGCTCTCTGGCTAACTAGGGAACCCACTGCTTAAGCCTCAATAAAGCTTGCCTTG
AGTGCTTCAAGTAGTGTGTGCCCGTCTGTTGTGTGACTCTGGTAACTAGAGATCCCTCAGACCCTTTTAG
TCAGTGTGGAAAATCTCTAGCAGTGGCGCCCGAACAGGGACTTGAAAGCGAAAGGGAAACCAGAGGAGCT
CTCTCGACGCAGGACTCGGCTTGCTGAAGCGCGCACGGCAAGAGGCGAGGGGCGGCGACTGGTGAGTACG
CCAAAAATTTTGACTAGCGGAGGCTAGAAGGAGAGAGATGGGTGCGAGAGCGTCAGTATTAAGCGGGGGA
GAATTAGATCGCGATGGGAAAAAATTCGGTTAAGGCCAGGGGGAAAGAAAAAATATAAATTAAAACATAT
AGTATGGGCAAGCAGGGAGCTAGAACGATTCGCAGTTAATCCTGGCCTGTTAGAAACATCAGAAGGCTGT
AGACAAATACTGGGACAGCTACAACCATCCCTTCAGACAGGATCAGAAGAACTTAGATCATTATATAATA
CAGTAGCAACCCTCTATTGTGTGCATCAAAGGATAGAGATAAAAGACACCAAGGAAGCTTTAGACAAGAT
AGAGGAAGAGCAAAACAAAAGTAAGACCACCGCACAGCAAGCGGCCGCTGATCTTCAGACCTGGAGGAGG
AGATATGAGGGACAATTGGAGAAGTGAATTATATAAATATAAAGTAGTAAAAATTGAACCATTAGGAGTA
GCACCCACCAAGGCAAAGAGAAGAGTGGTGCAGAGAGAAAAAAGAGCAGTGGGAATAGGAGCTTTGTTCC
TTGGGTTCTTGGGAGCAGCAGGAAGCACTATGGGCGCAGCGTCAATGACGCTGACGGTACAGGCCAGACA
ATTATTGTCTGGTATAGTGCAGCAGCAGAACAATTTGCTGAGGGCTATTGAGGCGCAACAGCATCTGTTG
CAACTCACAGTCTGGGGCATCAAGCAGCTCCAGGCAAGAATCCTGGCTGTGGAAAGATACCTAAAGGATC
AACAGCTCCTGGGGATTTGGGGTTGCTCTGGAAAACTCATTTGCACCACTGCTGTGCCTTGGAATGCTAG
TTGGAGTAATAAATCTCTGGAACAGATTTGGAATCACACGACCTGGATGGAGTGGGACAGAGAAATTAAC
AATTACACAAGCTTAATACACTCCTTAATTGAAGAATCGCAAAACCAGCAAGAAAAGAATGAACAAGAAT
TATTGGAATTAGATAAATGGGCAAGTTTGTGGAATTGGTTTAACATAACAAATTGGCTGTGGTATATAAA
ATTATTCATAATGATAGTAGGAGGCTTGGTAGGTTTAAGAATAGTTTTTGCTGTACTTTCTATAGTGAAT
AGAGTTAGGCAGGGATATTCACCATTATCGTTTCAGACCCACCTCCCAACCCCGAGGGGACCCAGAGAGG
GCCTATTTCCCATGATTCCTTCATATTTGCATATACGATACAAGGCTGTTAGAGAGATAATTAGAATTAA
TTTGACTGTAAACACAAAGATATTAGTACAAAATACGTGACGTAGAAAGTAATAATTTCTTGGGTAGTTT
GCAGTTTTAAAATTATGTTTTAAAATGGACTATCATATGCTTACCGTAACTTGAAAGTATTTCGATTTCT
TGGCTTTATATATCTTGTGGAAAGGACGAAACACCGAGACATCAGCCATCATGTGAGTTTTAGAGCTAGA
AATAGCAAGTTAAAATAAGGCTAGTCCGTTATCAACTTGAAAAAGTGGCACCGAGTCGGTGCTTTTTTAA
GCTTGGCGTAACTAGATCTTGAGACAAATGGCAGTATTCATCCACAATTTTAAAAGAAAAGGGGGGATTG
GGGGGTACAGTGCAGGGGAAAGAATAGTAGACATAATAGCAACAGACATACAAACTAAAGAATTACAAAA
ACAAATTACAAAAATTCAAAATTTTCGGGTTTATTACAGGGACAGCAGAGATCCACTTTGGCGCCGGCTC
GAGGGGG
Features (pLannotate 1.2.2; 29 found; start..end, strand, type, name):
     14..80      +  CDS            small t antigen (fragment): SV40 (simian virus 40) small t antigen
    106..317     +  promoter       EF-1α core promoter: core promoter for human elongation factor EF-1α
    318..1256    +  intron         EF-1α intron A: intron upstream of the start codon of human EF-1α
   1278..1877    +  CDS            PuroR (fragment): puromycin N-acetyltransferase; pac from Streptomyces; confers resistance to puromycin
   1893..2481    +  misc_feature   WPRE: woodchuck hepatitis virus posttranscriptional regulatory element
   2532..2551    +  misc_feature   cPPT/CTS (fragment): central polypurine tract and central termination sequence of HIV-1
   2553..2786    +  LTR            3' LTR (ΔU3): self-inactivating 3' long terminal repeat (LTR) from HIV-1
   2864..2985    +  polyA_signal   SV40 poly(A) signal: SV40 polyadenylation signal
   3025..3160    +  rep_origin     SV40 ori: SV40 origin of replication
   3181..3199    -  promoter       T7 promoter: promoter for bacteriophage T7 RNA polymerase
   3207..3362    +  CDS            lacZα (fragment): LacZα fragment of β-galactosidase; lacZ fragment
   3367..3795    +  rep_origin     f1 ori (sequence partly withheld): f1 bacteriophage origin of replication; arrow indicates direction of (+) strand synthesis
   3848..3952    +  promoter       AmpR promoter: bla
   3953..4813    +  CDS            AmpR: β-lactamase; bla; confers resistance to ampicillin, carbenicillin, and related antibiotics
   4984..5572    +  rep_origin     ori: high-copy-number ColE1/pMB1/pBR322/pUC origin of replication
   5755..5847    +  CDS            lacI (fragment): lac repressor; lacI; The lac repressor binds to the lac operator to inhibit transcription in E. coli. This inhibition can be relieved by adding lactose or isopropyl-β-D-thiogalactopyranoside (IPTG).
   5860..5881    +  protein_bind   CAP binding site: CAP binding activates transcription in the presence of cAMP. E. coli catabolite activator protein
   5896..5926    +  promoter       lac promoter: promoter for the E. coli lac operon
   5934..5950    +  protein_bind   lac operator: The lac repressor binds to the lac operator to inhibit transcription in E. coli. This inhibition can be relieved by adding lactose or isopropyl-β-D-thiogalactopyranoside (IPTG). lac repressor encoded by lacI
   5995..6013    +  promoter       T3 promoter: promoter for bacteriophage T3 RNA polymerase
   6041..6267    +  promoter       RSV promoter: Rous sarcoma virus enhancer/promoter
   6268..6448    +  LTR            5' LTR (truncated): truncated 5' long terminal repeat (LTR) from HIV-1
   6495..6620    +  misc_feature   HIV-1 Ψ: packaging signal of human immunodeficiency virus type 1
   6604..6967    +  CDS            HIV-1 gag (fragment): gag protein from human immunodeficiency virus 1; gag
   7113..7346    +  misc_feature   RRE: The Rev response element (RRE) of HIV-1 allows for Rev-dependent mRNA export from the nucleus to the cytoplasm.
   7723..7749    +  CDS            Rev (fragment): human immunodeficiency virus 1 (HIV-1) Rev protein; rev; enhances nuclear export of unspliced and incompletely spliced viral mRNAs
   7753..7993    +  promoter       U6 promoter: RNA polymerase III promoter for human U6 snRNA
   8023..8098    +  misc_RNA       gRNA scaffold: guide RNA scaffold for the Streptococcus pyogenes CRISPR/Cas9 system
   8154..8271    +  misc_feature   cPPT/CTS: central polypurine tract and central termination sequence of HIV-1
