[The description below was written by a language model from this plasmid's Addgene catalogue record and pLannotate feature annotations shown in this document.]
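Description:
RPS6KA2 gRNA (BRDN0001147334) is a third-generation lentiviral CRISPR guide plasmid built on the lentiGuide-Puro backbone and designed to express a single guide RNA against human RPS6KA2, which encodes a p90 ribosomal S6 kinase family member (RSK3). It is propagated in E. coli as a high-copy plasmid through a ColE1/pUC-type origin with ampicillin selection from the β-lactamase gene. The backbone also carries an f1 origin, an SV40 origin and poly(A) signal, and lac-derived remnants and T7/T3 promoters left over from the cloning vector.

The lentiviral transfer cassette begins with an RSV promoter fused to a truncated HIV-1 5' LTR, which makes genomic RNA production Tat-independent. This is followed by the Ψ packaging signal with a gag fragment and the Rev response element for nuclear export of the unspliced viral RNA. Downstream, a human U6 RNA polymerase III promoter drives the 20-nucleotide targeting spacer joined to the Streptococcus pyogenes Cas9 gRNA scaffold, and a cPPT/CTS element aids nuclear import of the provirus. A separate EF-1α promoter with its intron A expresses puromycin N-acetyltransferase for selection of transduced mammalian cells. WPRE enhances transcript expression, and the ΔU3 3' LTR renders the integrated provirus self-inactivating.

The plasmid contains no Cas9, so it must be paired with a separate Cas9 lentivirus or used in cells that already express Cas9 in order to knock out RPS6KA2. It belongs to a human kinome gRNA collection. The depositor notes that the guide was designed against a GenBank reference sequence that has since been withdrawn.
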