Addgene plasmid #75732: RPS6KA2 gRNA (BRDN0001147334)
Purpose: 3rd generation lentiviral gRNA plasmid targeting human RPS6KA2
Depositing lab: John Doench & David Root. Depositing organization: Broad Institute. Publication: Optimized sgRNA design to maximize activity and minimize off-target effects of CRISPR-Cas9. Doench JG, Fusi N, Sullender M, Hegde M, Vaimberg EW, Donovan KF, Smith I, Tothova Z, Wilen C, Orchard R, Virgin HW, Listgarten J, Root DE. Nat Biotechnol. 2016 Jan 18. doi: 10.1038/nbt.3437. PubMed 26780180.
Backbone
  Vector backbone: lentiGuide-Puro
  Backbone manufacturer: Zhang Lab (Addgene plasmid # 52963)
  Vector type: Mammalian Expression, Lentiviral, CRISPR
  Selectable markers: Puromycin
Growth in bacteria
  Bacterial resistance: Ampicillin, 100 μg/mL
  Growth temperature: 37°C
  Growth strain: DH5alpha
  Copy number: High Copy
Gene/Insert
  Gene/Insert name: RPS6KA2 (alt name: RPS6KA2)
  gRNA/shRNA sequence: AGACATCAGCCATCATGTGA
  Species: H. sapiens (human)
  Entrez Gene: RPS6KA2 (a.k.a. HU-2, MAPKAPK1C, RSK, RSK3, S6K-alpha, S6K-alpha2, p90-RSK3, p90RSK2, pp90RSK3)
  Promoter: hU6
  Cloning method: Unknown
  Sequencing primers: 5′ U6-F; 3′ pS2-R
Terms and licenses: Academic/Nonprofit Terms; Industry Terms: Not Available to Industry
Depositor comments: The gRNA was designed to target a Genbank reference sequence which has since been removed from the database. Note that this plasmid does NOT contain Cas9. It should be used in conjunction with lentiCas9-Blast (Addgene #52962) or otherwise with cell lines already expressing Cas9. Browse the full kinome gRNA library at http://www.addgene.org/pooled-library/broadgpp-human-kinome/ or visit http://www.broadinstitute.org/rnai/public/ for detailed protocols and information.
How to cite: RPS6KA2 gRNA (BRDN0001147334) was a gift from John Doench & David Root (Addgene plasmid # 75732 ; http://n2t.net/addgene:75732 ; RRID:Addgene_75732)
