>Addgene plasmid #75732 | RPS6KA2 gRNA (BRDN0001147334) | depositor partial sequence | sequence record 143192 | Target Sequence
AGACATCAGCCATCATGTGA
