>Addgene plasmid #75732 | RPS6KA2 gRNA (BRDN0001147334) | addgene partial sequence | sequence record 184457 | hU6-F
ACGTGACGTAGAAAGTAATAATTTCTTGGGTAGTTTGCAGTTTTAAAATTATGTTTTAAAATGGACTATC
ATATGCTTACCGTAACTTGAAAGTATTTCGATTTCTTGGCTTTATATATCTTGTGGAAAGGACGAAACAC
CGAGACATCAGCCATCATGTGAGTTTTAGAGCTAGAAATAGCAAGTTAAAATAAGGCTAGTCCGTTATCA
ACTTGAAAAAGTGGCACCGAGTCGGTGCTTTTTTAAGCTTGGCGTAACTAGATCTTGAGACAAATGGCAG
TATTCATCCACAATTTTAAAAGAAAAGGGGGGATTGGGGGGTACAGTGCAGGGGAAAGAATAGTAGACAT
AATAGCAACAGACATACAAACTAAAGAATTACAAAAACAAATTACAAAAATTCAAAATTTTCGGGTTTAT
TACAGGGACAGCAGAGATCCACTTTGGCGCCGGCTCGAGGGGGCCCGGGTGCAAAGATGGATAAAGTTTT
AAACAGAGAGGAATCTTTGCAGCTAATGGACCTTCTAGGTCTTGAAAGGAGTGGGAATTGGCTCCGGTGC
CCGTCAGTGG
